Addgene plasmid #57891: mKO2-PLK1-N-16
Depositing lab: Michael Davidson. Depositing organization: Florida State University, Tallahassee.
Backbone
  Vector backbone: mKO2-N1
  Backbone size w/o insert (bp): 4750
  Vector type: Mammalian Expression
  Selectable markers: Neomycin (select with G418)
Growth in bacteria
  Bacterial resistance: Kanamycin, 50 μg/mL
  Growth temperature: 37°C
  Growth strain: DH5alpha
  Copy number: High Copy
Gene/Insert
  Gene/Insert name: PLK1 (alt name: NM_005030.3)
  Species: H. sapiens (human)
  GenBank ID: PLK1
  Entrez Gene: PLK1 (a.k.a. PLK, STPK13)
  Promoter: CMV
  Tag / fusion protein: mKO2 (C terminal on backbone)
  Cloning method: Unknown
  Sequencing primers: 5′ CMV-F; 3′ SV40pA-R
Terms and licenses: Academic/Nonprofit Terms; Industry Terms: Not Available to Industry
Depositor comments: . Excitation = 551; Emission = 565
How to cite: mKO2-PLK1-N-16 was a gift from Michael Davidson (Addgene plasmid # 57891 ; http://n2t.net/addgene:57891 ; RRID:Addgene_57891)
