[The description below was written by a language model from this plasmid's Addgene catalogue record and pLannotate feature annotations shown in this document.]
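Description:
mKO2-PLK1-N-16 is a mammalian expression plasmid built on the mKO2-N1 backbone, an N1-style fluorescent protein fusion vector in which the gene of interest is placed upstream of the fluorophore. The sequenced record is about 6.45 kb. It replicates in E. coli at high copy from a ColE1/pUC-type origin and also carries an f1 phage origin. A single NeoR/KanR gene (Tn5 aminoglycoside phosphotransferase) provides both selections. A bacterial promoter (annotated as the AmpR promoter) drives it for kanamycin resistance in bacteria, while the adjacent SV40 enhancer/early promoter, paired with an HSV TK polyadenylation signal, drives it for G418 selection of stably transfected mammalian cells. Short annotated fragments of ble, SV40 large T antigen and a bGH poly(A) signal appear to be backbone remnants or annotation matches rather than functional elements.

The payload is human PLK1 (polo-like kinase 1), a serine/threonine kinase that acts throughout M phase in centrosome maturation, spindle assembly, cohesin removal, mitotic exit and cytokinesis. Its coding sequence lies downstream of the CMV immediate early enhancer and promoter. It is followed, after a short gap consistent with a linker (the "16" in the name may refer to linker length, though the record does not say so), by mKO2, a constitutively fluorescent orange protein. The result is a PLK1 fusion with mKO2 at the C terminus, and the transcript is terminated by the SV40 poly(A) signal. The depositor lists excitation and emission maxima of 551 and 565 nm. The record does not state a specific purpose, but the design suits fluorescence imaging of PLK1 localization and dynamics in transfected mammalian cells, for example during mitosis.
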