Features (pLannotate 1.2.2; 15 found; start..end, strand, type, name):
      1..304     +  enhancer       CMV enhancer: human cytomegalovirus immediate early enhancer
    305..508     +  promoter       CMV promoter: human cytomegalovirus (CMV) immediate early promoter
    543..2351    +  CDS            PLK1: PLK1_HUMAN - Also known as PLK. Experimental evidence at protein level: Swiss-Prot protein existence level 1. Serine/threonine-protein kinase that performs several important functions throughout M phase of the cell cycle, including the regulation of centrosome maturation and spindle assembly, the removal of cohesins from chromosome arms, the inactivation of anaphase- promoting complex/cyclosome (APC/C) inhibitors, and the regulation of mitotic exit and cytokinesis. Polo-like kinase proteins acts by binding and phosphorylating proteins are that already phosphorylated on a specific motif recogni
   2400..3053    +  CDS            mKO2: mKO2 is a basic (constitutively fluorescent) orange fluorescent protein published in 2008, derived from Verrillofungia concinna. It has moderate acid sensitivity.
   3072..3155    +  CDS            large T antigen (fragment): large T antigen from SV40 (simian virus 40)
   3178..3299    +  polyA_signal   SV40 poly(A) signal: SV40 polyadenylation signal
   3333..3761    -  rep_origin     f1 ori (sequence partly withheld): f1 bacteriophage origin of replication; arrow indicates direction of (+) strand synthesis
   3788..3892    +  promoter       AmpR promoter: bla
   3894..4251    +  promoter       SV40 promoter: SV40 enhancer and early promoter
   4286..5080    +  CDS            NeoR/KanR: aminoglycoside phosphotransferase from Tn5; aph(3')-II (or nptII); confers resistance to neomycin, kanamycin, and G418 (Geneticin®)
   5101..5253    +  CDS            ble (fragment): BLE_KLEPN - Experimental evidence at protein level: Swiss-Prot protein existence level 1. Binding protein with a strong affinity to the bleomycin family of antibiotics. Binds to CL990; an antimitotic-antibiotic compound. From Klebsiella pneumoniae.
   5312..5359    +  polyA_signal   HSV TK poly(A) signal: herpes simplex virus thymidine kinase polyadenylation signal (Cole and Stacy, 1985)
   5450..5466    -  polyA_signal   bGH poly(A) signal (fragment): bovine growth hormone polyadenylation signal
   5688..6276    +  rep_origin     ori: high-copy-number ColE1/pMB1/pBR322/pUC origin of replication
   6391..6450    +  enhancer       CMV enhancer (fragment): human cytomegalovirus immediate early enhancer
>Addgene plasmid #57891 | mKO2-PLK1-N-16 | addgene full sequence | sequence record 218287 | Addgene NGS Result
CGTTACATAACTTACGGTAAATGGCCCGCCTGGCTGACCGCCCAACGACCCCCGCCCATTGACGTCAATA
ATGACGTATGTTCCCATAGTAACGCCAATAGGGACTTTCCATTGACGTCAATGGGTGGAGTATTTACGGT
AAACTGCCCACTTGGCAGTACATCAAGTGTATCATATGCCAAGTACGCCCCCTATTGACGTCAATGACGG
TAAATGGCCCGCCTGGCATTATGCCCAGTACATGACCTTATGGGACTTTCCTACTTGGCAGTACATCTAC
GTATTAGTCATCGCTATTACCATGGTGATGCGGTTTTGGCAGTACATCAATGGGCGTGGATAGCGGTTTG
ACTCACGGGGATTTCCAAGTCTCCACCCCATTGACGTCAATGGGAGTTTGTTTTGGCACCAAAATCAACG
GGACTTTCCAAAATGTCGTAACAACTCCGCCCCATTGACGCAAATGGGCGGTAGGCGTGTACGGTGGGAG
GTCTATATAAGCAGAGCTGGTTTAGTGAACCGTCAGATCCGCTAGCGCCACCATGAGTGCTGCAGTGACT
GCAGGGAAGCTGGCACGGGCACCGGCCGACCCTGGGAAAGCCGGGGTCCCCGGAGTTGCAGCTCCCGGAG
CTCCGGCGGCGGCTCCACCGGCGAAAGAGATCCCGGAGGTCCTAGTGGACCCACGCAGCCGGCGGCGCTA
TGTGCGGGGCCGCTTTTTGGGCAAGGGCGGCTTTGCCAAGTGCTTCGAGATCTCGGACGCGGACACCAAG
GAGGTGTTCGCGGGCAAGATTGTGCCTAAGTCTCTGCTGCTCAAGCCGCACCAGAGGGAGAAGATGTCCA
TGGAAATATCCATTCACCGCAGCCTCGCCCACCAGCACGTCGTAGGATTCCACGGCTTTTTCGAGGACAA
CGACTTCGTGTTCGTGGTGTTGGAGCTCTGCCGCCGGAGGTCTCTCCTGGAGCTGCACAAGAGGAGGAAA
GCCCTGACTGAGCCTGAGGCCCGATACTACCTACGGCAAATTGTGCTTGGCTGCCAGTACCTGCACCGAA
ACCGAGTTATTCATCGAGACCTCAAGCTGGGCAACCTTTTCCTGAATGAAGATCTGGAGGTGAAAATAGG
GGATTTTGGACTGGCAACCAAAGTCGAATATGACGGGGAGAGGAAGAAGACCCTGTGTGGGACTCCTAAT
TACATAGCTCCCGAGGTGCTGAGCAAGAAAGGGCACAGTTTCGAGGTGGATGTGTGGTCCATTGGGTGTA
TCATGTATACCTTGTTAGTGGGCAAACCACCTTTTGAGACTTCTTGCCTAAAAGAGACCTACCTCCGGAT
CAAGAAGAATGAATACAGTATTCCCAAGCACATCAACCCCGTGGCCGCCTCCCTCATCCAGAAGATGCTT
CAGACAGATCCCACTGCCCGCCCAACCATTAACGAGCTGCTTAATGACGAGTTCTTTACTTCTGGCTATA
TCCCTGCCCGTCTCCCCATCACCTGCCTGACCATTCCACCAAGGTTTTCGATTGCTCCCAGCAGCCTGGA
CCCCAGCAACCGGAAGCCCCTCACAGTCCTCAATAAAGGCTTGGAGAACCCCCTGCCTGAGCGTCCCCGG
GAAAAAGAAGAACCAGTGGTTCGAGAGACAGGTGAGGTGGTCGACTGCCACCTCAGTGACATGCTGCAGC
AGCTGCACAGTGTCAATGCCTCCAAGCCCTCGGAGCGTGGGCTGGTCAGGCAAGAGGAGGCTGAGGATCC
TGCCTGCATCCCCATCTTCTGGGTCAGCAAGTGGGTGGACTATTCGGACAAGTACGGCCTTGGGTATCAG
CTCTGTGATAACAGCGTGGGGGTGCTCTTCAATGACTCAACACGCCTCATCCTCTACAATGATGGTGACA
GCCTGCAGTACATAGAGCGTGACGGCACTGAGTCCTACCTCACCGTGAGTTCCCATCCCAACTCCTTGAT
GAAGAAGATCACCCTCCTTAAATATTTCCGCAATTACATGAGCGAGCACTTGCTGAAGGCAGGTGCCAAC
ATCACGCCGCGCGAAGGTGATGAGCTCGCCCGGCTGCCCTACCTACGGACCTGGTTCCGCACCCGCAGCG
CCATCATCCTGCACCTCAGCAACGGCAGCGTGCAGATCAACTTCTTCCAGGATCACACCAAGCTCATCTT
GTGCCCACTGATGGCAGCCGTGACCTACATCGACGAGAAGCGGGACTTCCGCACATACCGCCTGAGTCTC
CTGGAGGAGTACGGCTGCTGCAAGGAGCTGGCCAGCCGGCTCCGCTACGCCCGCACTATGGTGGACAAGC
TGCTGAGCTCACGCTCGGCCAGCAACCGTCTCAAGGCCTCCGGTAGCGGCAGCGCATCCGGCGGAAGCGG
AAGCGGACCGGTCGCCACCATGGTGAGTGTGATTAAACCAGAGATGAAGATGAGGTACTACATGGACGGC
TCCGTCAATGGGCATGAGTTCACAATTGAAGGTGAAGGCACAGGCAGACCTTACGAGGGACATCAAGAGA
TGACACTACGCGTCACAATGGCCGAGGGCGGGCCAATGCCTTTCGCGTTTGACTTAGTGTCACACGTGTT
CTGTTACGGCCACAGAGTATTTACTAAATATCCAGAAGAGATACCAGACTATTTCAAACAAGCATTTCCT
GAAGGCCTGTCATGGGAAAGGTCGTTGGAGTTCGAAGATGGTGGGTCCGCTTCAGTCAGTGCGCATATAA
GCCTTAGAGGAAACACCTTCTACCACAAATCCAAATTTACTGGGGTTAACTTTCCTGCCGATGGTCCTAT
CATGCAAAACCAAAGTGTTGATTGGGAGCCATCAACCGAGAAAATTACTGCCAGCGACGGAGTTCTGAAG
GGTGATGTTACGATGTACCTAAAACTTGAAGGAGGCGGCAATCACAAATGCCAAATGAAGACTACTTACA
AGGCGGCAAAAGAGATTCTTGAAATGCCAGGAGACCATTACATCGGCCATCGCCTCGTCAGGAAAACCGA
AGGCAACATTACTGAGCAGGTAGAAGATGCAGTAGCTCATAGCTAAGCGGCCGCGACTCTAGATCATAAT
CAGCCATACCACATTTGTAGAGGTTTTACTTGCTTTAAAAAACCTCCCACACCTCCCCCTGAACCTGAAA
CATAAAATGAATGCAATTGTTGTTGTTAACTTGTTTATTGCAGCTTATAATGGTTACAAATAAAGCAATA
GCATCACAAATTTCACAAATAAAGCATTTTTTTCACTGCATTCTAGTTGTGGTTTGTCCAAACTCATCAA
TGTATCTTAAGGCGTAAATTGTAAGCGTTAATATTTTGTTAAAATTCGCGTTAAATTTTTGTTAAATCAG
CTCATTTTTTAACCAATAGGCCGAAATCGGCAAAATCCCTTATAAATCAAAAGAATAGACCGAGATAGGG
T
[37 nt withheld, positions 3432-3468]
AAAGAACGTGGACTCCAACGTCAAAGG
[49 nt withheld, positions 3496-3544]
T
[91 nt withheld, positions 3546-3636]
G
[124 nt withheld, positions 3638-3761]
CAGGTGGCACTTTTCGGGGAAATGTGCGCGGAACCCCTATTTGTTTATTTTTCTAAATACATTCAAATAT
GTATCCGCTCATGAGACAATAACCCTGATAAATGCTTCAATAATATTGAAAAAGGAAGAGTCCTGAGGCG
GAAAGAACCAGCTGTGGAATGTGTGTCAGTTAGGGTGTGGAAAGTCCCCAGGCTCCCCAGCAGGCAGAAG
TATGCAAAGCATGCATCTCAATTAGTCAGCAACCAGGTGTGGAAAGTCCCCAGGCTCCCCAGCAGGCAGA
AGTATGCAAAGCATGCATCTCAATTAGTCAGCAACCATAGTCCCGCCCCTAACTCCGCCCATCCCGCCCC
TAACTCCGCCCAGTTCCGCCCATTCTCCGCCCCATGGCTGACTAATTTTTTTTATTTATGCAGAGGCCGA
GGCCGCCTCGGCCTCTGAGCTATTCCAGAAGTAGTGAGGAGGCTTTTTTGGAGGCCTAGGCTTTTGCAAA
GATCGATCAAGAGACAGGATGAGGATCGTTTCGCATGATTGAACAAGATGGATTGCACGCAGGTTCTCCG
GCCGCTTGGGTGGAGAGGCTATTCGGCTATGACTGGGCACAACAGACAATCGGCTGCTCTGATGCCGCCG
TGTTCCGGCTGTCAGCGCAGGGGCGCCCGGTTCTTTTTGTCAAGACCGACCTGTCCGGTGCCCTGAATGA
ACTGCAAGACGAGGCAGCGCGGCTATCGTGGCTGGCCACGACGGGCGTTCCTTGCGCAGCTGTGCTCGAC
GTTGTCACTGAAGCGGGAAGGGACTGGCTGCTATTGGGCGAAGTGCCGGGGCAGGATCTCCTGTCATCTC
ACCTTGCTCCTGCCGAGAAAGTATCCATCATGGCTGATGCAATGCGGCGGCTGCATACGCTTGATCCGGC
TACCTGCCCATTCGACCACCAAGCGAAACATCGCATCGAGCGAGCACGTACTCGGATGGAAGCCGGTCTT
GTCGATCAGGATGATCTGGACGAAGAGCATCAGGGGCTCGCGCCAGCCGAACTGTTCGCCAGGCTCAAGG
CGAGCATGCCCGACGGCGAGGATCTCGTCGTGACCCATGGCGATGCCTGCTTGCCGAATATCATGGTGGA
AAATGGCCGCTTTTCTGGATTCATCGACTGTGGCCGGCTGGGTGTGGCGGACCGCTATCAGGACATAGCG
TTGGCTACCCGTGATATTGCTGAAGAGCTTGGCGGCGAATGGGCTGACCGCTTCCTCGTGCTTTACGGTA
TCGCCGCTCCCGATTCGCAGCGCATCGCCTTCTATCGCCTTCTTGACGAGTTCTTCTGAGCGGGACTCTG
GGGTTCGAAATGACCGACCAAGCGACGCCCAACCTGCCATCACGAGATTTCGATTCCACCGCCGCCTTCT
ATGAAAGGTTGGGCTTCGGAATCGTTTTCCGGGACGCCGGCTGGATGATCCTCCAGCGCGGGGATCTCAT
GCTGGAGTTCTTCGCCCACCCTAGGGGGAGGCTAACTGAAACACGGAAGGAGACAATACCGGAAGGAACC
CGCGCTATGACGGCAATAAAAAGACAGAATAAAACGCACGGTGTTGGGTCGTTTGTTCATAAACGCGGGG
TTCGGTCCCAGGGCTGGCACTCTGTCGATACCCCACCGAGACCCCATTGGGGCCAATACGCCCGCGTTTC
TTCCTTTTCCCCACCCCACCCCCCAAGTTCGGGTGAAGGCCCAGGGCTCGCAGCCAACGTCGGGGCGGCA
GGCCCTGCCATAGCCTCAGGTTACTCATATATACTTTAGATTGATTTAAAACTTCATTTTTAATTTAAAA
GGATCTAGGTGAAGATCCTTTTTGATAATCTCATGACCAAAATCCCTTAACGTGAGTTTTCGTTCCACTG
AGCGTCAGACCCCGTAGAAAAGATCAAAGGATCTTCTTGAGATCCTTTTTTTCTGCGCGTAATCTGCTGC
TTGCAAACAAAAAAACCACCGCTACCAGCGGTGGTTTGTTTGCCGGATCAAGAGCTACCAACTCTTTTTC
CGAAGGTAACTGGCTTCAGCAGAGCGCAGATACCAAATACTGTTCTTCTAGTGTAGCCGTAGTTAGGCCA
CCACTTCAAGAACTCTGTAGCACCGCCTACATACCTCGCTCTGCTAATCCTGTTACCAGTGGCTGCTGCC
AGTGGCGATAAGTCGTGTCTTACCGGGTTGGACTCAAGACGATAGTTACCGGATAAGGCGCAGCGGTCGG
GCTGAACGGGGGGTTCGTGCACACAGCCCAGCTTGGAGCGAACGACCTACACCGAACTGAGATACCTACA
GCGTGAGCTATGAGAAAGCGCCACGCTTCCCGAAGGGAGAAAGGCGGACAGGTATCCGGTAAGCGGCAGG
GTCGGAACAGGAGAGCGCACGAGGGAGCTTCCAGGGGGAAACGCCTGGTATCTTTATAGTCCTGTCGGGT
TTCGCCACCTCTGACTTGAGCGTCGATTTTTGTGATGCTCGTCAGGGGGGCGGAGCCTATGGAAAAACGC
CAGCAACGCGGCCTTTTTACGGTTCCTGGCCTTTTGCTGGCCTTTTGCTCACATGTTCTTTCCTGCGTTA
TCCCCTGATTCTGTGGATAACCGTATTACCGCCATGCATTAGTTATTAATAGTAATCAATTACGGGGTCA
TTAGTTCATAGCCCATATATGGAGTTCCG
