>Addgene plasmid #57891 | mKO2-PLK1-N-16 | depositor partial sequence | sequence record 89042 | insert sequence
GACGTCAGATCCGCTAGCGCCACCATGAGTGCTGCAGTGACTGCAGGGAAGCTGGCACGGGCACCGGCCG
ACCCTGGGAAAGCCGGGGTCCCCGGAGTTGCAGCTCCCGGAGCTCCGGCGGCGGCTCCACCGGCGAAAGA
GATCCCGGAGGTCCTAGTGGACCCACGCAGCCGGCGGCGCTATGTGCGGGGCCGCTTTTTGGGCAAGGGC
GGCTTTGCCAAGTGCTTCGAGATCTCGGACGCGGACACCAAGGAGGTGTTCGCGGGCAAGATTGTGCCTA
AGTCTCTGCTGCTCAAGCCGCACCAGAGGGAGAAGATGTCCATGGAAATATCCATTCACCGCAGCCTCGC
CCACCAGCACGTCGTAGGATTCCACGGCTTTTTCGAGGACAACGACTTCGTGTTCGTGGTGTTGGAGCTC
TGCCGCCGGAGGTCTCTCCTGGAGCTGCACAAGAGGAGGAAAGCCCTGACTGAGCCTGAGGCCCGATACT
ACCTACGGCAAATTGTGCTTGGCTGCCAGTACCTGCACCGAAACCGAGTTATTCATCGAGACCTCAAGCT
GGGCAACCTTTTCCTGAATGAAGATCTGGAGGTGAAAATAGGGGATTTTGGACTGGCAACCAAAGTCGAA
TATGACGGGGAGAGGAAGAAGACCCTGTGTGGGACTCCTAATTACATAGCTCCCGAGGTGCTGAGCAAGA
AAGGGCACAGTTTCGAGGTGGATGTGTGGTCCATTGGGTGTATCATGTATACCTTGTTAGTGGGCAAACC
ACCTTTTGAGACTTCTTGCCTAAAAGAGACCTACCTCCGGATCAAGAAGAATGAATACAGTATTCCCAAG
CACATCAACCCCGTGGCCGCCTCCCTCATCCAGAAGATGCTTCAGACAGATCCCACTGCCCGCCCAACCA
TTAACGAGCTGCTTAATGACGAGTTCTTTACTTCTGGCTATATCCCTGCCCGTCTCCCCATCACCTGCCT
GACCATTCCACCAAGGTTTTCGATTGCTCCCAGCAGCCTGGACCCCAGCAACCGGAAGCCCCTCACAGTC
CTCAATAAAGGCTTGGAGAACCCCCTGCCTGAGCGTCCCCGGGAAAAAGAAGAACCAGTGGTTCGAGAGA
CAGGTGAGGTGGTCGACTGCCACCTCAGTGACATGCTGCAGCAGCTGCACAGTGTCAATGCCTCCAAGCC
CTCGGAGCGTGGGCTGGTCAGGCAAGAGGAGGCTGAGGATCCTGCCTGCATCCCCATCTTCTGGGTCAGC
AAGTGGGTGGACTATTCGGACAAGTACGGCCTTGGGTATCAGCTCTGTGATAACAGCGTGGGGGTGCTCT
TCAATGACTCAACACGCCTCATCCTCTACAATGATGGTGACAGCCTGCAGTACATAGAGCGTGACGGCAC
TGAGTCCTACCTCACCGTGAGTTCCCATCCCAACTCCTTGATGAAGAAGATCACCCTCCTTAAATATTTC
CGCAATTACATGAGCGAGCACTTGCTGAAGGCAGGTGCCAACATCACGCCGCGCGAAGGTGATGAGCTCG
CCCGGCTGCCCTACCTACGGACCTGGTTCCGCACCCGCAGCGCCATCATCCTGCACCTCAGCAACGGCAG
CGTGCAGATCAACTTCTTCCAGGATCACACCAAGCTCATCTTGTGCCCACTGATGGCAGCCGTGACCTAC
ATCGACGAGAAGCGGGACTTCCGCACATACCGCCTGAGTCTCCTGGAGGAGTACGGCTGCTGCAAGGAGC
TGGCCAGCCGGCTCCGCTACGCCCGCACTATGGTGGACAAGCTGCTGAGCTCACGCTCGGCCAGCAACCG
TCTCAAGGCCTCCGGTAGCGGCAGCGCATCCGGCGGAAGCGGAAGCGGACCGGTCGCCACCATGGTGAGT
GTGATTAAACCAGAGATGAAGATGAGGTACTACATGGACGGCTCCGTCAATGGGCATGAGTTCACAATTG
AAGGTGAAGGCACAGGCAGACCTTACGAGGGACATCAAGAGATGACACTACGCGTCACAATGGCCGAGGG
CGGGCCAATGCCTTTCGCGTTTGACTTAGTGTCACACGTGTTCTGTTACGGCCACAGAGTATTTACTAAA
TATCCAGAAGAGATACCAGACTATTTCAAACAAGCATTTCCTGAAGGCCTGTCATGGGAAAGGTCGTTGG
AGTTCGAAGATGGTGGGTCCGCTTCAGTCAGTGCGCATATAAGCCTTAGAGGAAACACCTTCTACCACAA
ATCCAAATTTACTGGGGTTAACTTTCCTGCCGATGGTCCTATCATGCAAAACCAAAGTGTTGATTGGGAG
CCATCAACCGAGAAAATTACTGCCAGCGACGGAGTTCTGAAGGGTGATGTTACGATGTACCTAAAACTTG
AAGGAGGCGGCAATCACAAATGCCAAATGAAGACTACTTACAAGGCGGCAAAAGAGATTCTTGAAATGCC
AGGAGACCATTACATCGGCCATCGCCTCGTCAGGAAAACCGAAGGCAACATTACTGAGCAGGTAGAAGAT
GCAGTAGCTCATAGCTAAGCGGCCGCGACTCTAGATCATAATCAGCCATACCACATTGAGAAGTG
